>Addgene plasmid #234394 | CHICKV_KY575571.1_NSP2_Pro_NHis_CAvi | addgene full sequence | sequence record 470059 | Addgene NGS Result
GAGGCGGTTTGCGTATTGGGCGCCAGGGTGGTTTTTCTTTTCACCAGTGAGACGGGCAACAGCTGATTGC
CCTTCACCGCCTGGCCCTGAGAGAGTTGCAGCAAGCGGTCCACGCTGGTTTGCCCCAGCAGGCGAAAATC
CTGTTTGATGGTGGTTAACGGCGGGATATAACATGAGCTGTCTTCGGTATCGTCGTATCCCACTACCGAG
ATATCCGCACCAACGCGCAGCCCGGACTCGGTAATGGCGCGCATTGCGCCCAGCGCCATCTGATCGTTGG
CAACCAGCATCGCAGTGGGAACGATGCCCTCATTCAGCATTTGCATGGTTTGTTGAAAACCGGACATGGC
ACTCCAGTCGCCTTCCCGTTCCGCTATCGGCTGAATTTGATTGCGAGTGAGATATTTATGCCAGCCAGCC
AGACGCAGACGCGCCGAGACAGAACTTAATGGGCCCGCTAACAGCGCGATTTGCTGGTGACCCAATGCGA
CCAGATGCTCCACGCCCAGTCGCGTACCGTCTTCATGGGAGAAAATAATACTGTTGATGGGTGTCTGGTC
AGAGACATCAAGAAATAACGCCGGAACATTAGTGCAGGCAGCTTCCACAGCAATGGCATCCTGGTCATCC
AGCTGATAGTTAATGATCAGCCCACTGACGCGTTGCGCGAGAAGATTGTGCACCGCCGCTTTACAGGCTT
CGACGCCGCTTCGTTCTACCATCGACACCACCACGCTGGCACCCAGTTGATCGGCGCGAGATTTAATCGC
CGCGACAATTTGCGACGGCGCGTGCAGGGCCAGACTGGAGGTGGCAACGCCAATCAGCAACGACTGTTTG
CCCGCCAGTTGTTGTGCCACGCGGTTGGGAATGTAATTCAGCTCCGCCATCGCCGCTTCCACTTTTTCCC
GCGTTTTCGCAGAAACGTGGCTGGCCTGGTTCACCACGCGGGAAACGGTCTGATAAGAGACACCGGCATA
CTCTGCGACATCGTATAACGTTACTGGTTTCACATTCACCACCCTGAATTGACTCTCTTCCGGGCGCTAT
CATGCCATACCGCGAAAGGTTTTGCGCCATTCGATGGTGTCCGGGATCTCGACGCTCTCCCTTATGCGAC
TCCTGCATTAGGAAGCAGCCCAGTAGTAGGTTGAGGCCGTTGAGCACCGCCGCCGCAAGGAATGGTGCAT
GCAAGGAGATGGCGCCCAACAGTCCCCCGGCCACGGGGCCTGCCACCATACCCACGCCGAAACAAGCGCT
CATGAGCCCGAAGTGGCGAGCCCGATCTTCCCCATCGGTGATGTCGGCGATATAGGCGCCAGCAACCGCA
CCTGTGGCGCCGGTGATGCCGGCCACGATGCGTCCGGCGTAGAGGATCGAGATCTCGATCCCGCGAAATT
AATACGACTCACTATAGGGGAATTGTGAGCGGATAACAATTCCCCTCTAGAAATAATTTTGTTTAACTTT
AAGAAGGAGATATACATATGCACCATCATCATCATCATTCTTCTGGTGTAGATCTGGGTATGGCAGGGAT
ATGTAGTCATCAGATGACTTTCGACACGTTTCAGAATAAGGCCAATGTTTGCTGGGCAAAATCACTGGTC
CCTATTCTCGAGACCGCAGGCATCAAGCTCAACGACAGGCAGTGGTCACAAATTATCCAAGCGTTCAAAG
AAGACAAGGCGTATTCCCCCGAGGTAGCATTAAACGAGATTTGTACTCGTATGTATGGAGTTGACCTCGA
TTCGGGATTGTTCTCCAAGCCATTAGTCTCTGTCTATTACGCAGACAACCACTGGGACAACAGACCAGGA
GGGAAAATGTTTGGCTTCAACCCCGAGGCGGCGTCCATCCTGGAGAGAAAATATCCCTTCACCAAGGGTA
AATGGAATATCAACAAACAAATTTGTGTTACTACAAGACGGATTGAGGACTTCAACCCTACTACTAACAT
AATACCAGCCAATCGGCGACTACCACACTCTCTGGTAGCCGAACATCGACCGGTCAAAGGTGAACGCATG
GAGTGGCTTGTCAACAAAATTAATGGACATCATGTACTTTTGGTCTCCGGCTATAATCTTGCACTTCCTA
CAAAGCGGGTGACGTGGGTAGCACCATTAGGTGTAAGAGGAGCTGACTATACATATAATCTAGAACTAGG
TCTGCCAGCTACATTGGGTCGGTATGACCTCGTCGTCATAAACATTCATACGCCTTTTAGGATTCATCAC
TACCAGCAGTGTGTGGACCATGCTATGAAGTTACAAATGCTCGGTGGGGATTCTCTGCGATTACTTAAAC
CTGGAGGTAGCTTATTGATCCGAGCCTACGGTTACGCTGATCGAACCTCGGAACGTGTCATTTGCGTCCT
GGGCCGTAAATTCAGGAGCTCCAGAGCACTAAAACCGCCCTGTGTCACGTCAAATACAGAAATGTTCTTT
CTGTTCTCGAATTTTGATAACGGGCGTCGTAACTTTACAACGCATGTGATGAATAACCAGTTAAACGCCG
CTTTCGTGGGCCAAGTGACACGGGCAGAATGCAGCAGTAAAGGTGGATACGGCCTGAATGATATCTTTGA
AGCGCAGAAGATTGAATGGCATGAATGATAAGGATCCGAATTCGAGCTCCGTCGACAAGCTTGCGGCCGC
ACTCGAGCACCACCACCACCACCACTGAGATCCGGCTGCTAACAAAGCCCGAAAGGAAGCTGAGTTGGCT
GCTGCCACCGCTGAGCAATAACTAGCATAACCCCTTGGGGCCTCTAAACGGGTCTTGAGGGGTTTTTTGC
TGAAAGGAGGAACTATATCCGGATTGGCGAATGGG
[124 nt withheld, positions 2836-2959]
C
[91 nt withheld, positions 2961-3051]
A
[49 nt withheld, positions 3053-3101]
CCTTTGACGTTGGAGTCCACGTTCTTTAATAGTGGACTCTTGTTCCAAACTGGAACAACACTCAACCCTA
TCTCGGTCTATTCTTTTGATTTATAAGGGATTTTGCCGATTTCGGCCTATTGGTTAAAAAATGAGCTGAT
TTAACAAAAATTTAACGCGAATTTTAACAAAATATTAACGCTTACAATTTAGGTGGCACTTTTCGGGGAA
ATGTGCGCGGAACCCCTATTTGTTTATTTTTCTAAATACATTCAAATATGTATCCGCTCATGAATTAATT
CTTAGAAAAACTCATCGAGCATCAAATGAAACTGCAATTTATTCATATCAGGATTATCAATACCATATTT
TTGAAAAAGCCGTTTCTGTAATGAAGGAGAAAACTCACCGAGGCAGTTCCATAGGATGGCAAGATCCTGG
TATCGGTCTGCGATTCCGACTCGTCCAACATCAATACAACCTATTAATTTCCCCTCGTCAAAAATAAGGT
TATCAAGTGAGAAATCACCATGAGTGACGACTGAATCCGGTGAGAATGGCAAAAGTTTATGCATTTCTTT
CCAGACTTGTTCAACAGGCCAGCCATTACGCTCGTCATCAAAATCACTCGCATCAACCAAACCGTTATTC
ATTCGTGATTGCGCCTGAGCGAGACGAAATACGCGATCGCTGTTAAAAGGACAATTACAAACAGGAATCG
AATGCAACCGGCGCAGGAACACTGCCAGCGCATCAACAATATTTTCACCTGAATCAGGATATTCTTCTAA
TACCTGGAATGCTGTTTTCCCGGGGATCGCAGTGGTGAGTAACCATGCATCATCAGGAGTACGGATAAAA
TGCTTGATGGTCGGAAGAGGCATAAATTCCGTCAGCCAGTTTAGTCTGACCATCTCATCTGTAACATCAT
TGGCAACGCTACCTTTGCCATGTTTCAGAAACAACTCTGGCGCATCGGGCTTCCCATACAATCGATAGAT
TGTCGCACCTGATTGCCCGACATTATCGCGAGCCCATTTATACCCATATAAATCAGCATCCATGTTGGAA
TTTAATCGCGGCCTAGAGCAAGACGTTTCCCGTTGAATATGGCTCATAACACCCCTTGTATTACTGTTTA
TGTAAGCAGACAGTTTTATTGTTCATGACCAAAATCCCTTAACGTGAGTTTTCGTTCCACTGAGCGTCAG
ACCCCGTAGAAAAGATCAAAGGATCTTCTTGAGATCCTTTTTTTCTGCGCGTAATCTGCTGCTTGCAAAC
AAAAAAACCACCGCTACCAGCGGTGGTTTGTTTGCCGGATCAAGAGCTACCAACTCTTTTTCCGAAGGTA
ACTGGCTTCAGCAGAGCGCAGATACCAAATACTGTCCTTCTAGTGTAGCCGTAGTTAGGCCACCACTTCA
AGAACTCTGTAGCACCGCCTACATACCTCGCTCTGCTAATCCTGTTACCAGTGGCTGCTGCCAGTGGCGA
TAAGTCGTGTCTTACCGGGTTGGACTCAAGACGATAGTTACCGGATAAGGCGCAGCGGTCGGGCTGAACG
GGGGGTTCGTGCACACAGCCCAGCTTGGAGCGAACGACCTACACCGAACTGAGATACCTACAGCGTGAGC
TATGAGAAAGCGCCACGCTTCCCGAAGGGAGAAAGGCGGACAGGTATCCGGTAAGCGGCAGGGTCGGAAC
AGGAGAGCGCACGAGGGAGCTTCCAGGGGGAAACGCCTGGTATCTTTATAGTCCTGTCGGGTTTCGCCAC
CTCTGACTTGAGCGTCGATTTTTGTGATGCTCGTCAGGGGGGCGGAGCCTATGGAAAAACGCCAGCAACG
CGGCCTTTTTACGGTTCCTGGCCTTTTGCTGGCCTTTTGCTCACATGTTCTTTCCTGCGTTATCCCCTGA
TTCTGTGGATAACCGTATTACCGCCTTTGAGTGAGCTGATACCGCTCGCCGCAGCCGAACGACCGAGCGC
AGCGAGTCAGTGAGCGAGGAAGCGGAAGAGCGCCTGATGCGGTATTTTCTCCTTACGCATCTGTGCGGTA
TTTCACACCGCAATGGTGCACTCTCAGTACAATCTGCTCTGATGCCGCATAGTTAAGCCAGTATACACTC
CGCTATCGCTACGTGACTGGGTCATGGCTGCGCCCCGACACCCGCCAACACCCGCTGACGCGCCCTGACG
GGCTTGTCTGCTCCCGGCATCCGCTTACAGACAAGCTGTGACCGTCTCCGGGAGCTGCATGTGTCAGAGG
TTTTCACCGTCATCACCGAAACGCGCGAGGCAGCTGCGGTAAAGCTCATCAGCGTGGTCGTGAAGCGATT
CACAGATGTCTGCCTGTTCATCCGCGTCCAGCTCGTTGAGTTTCTCCAGAAGCGTTAATGTCTGGCTTCT
GATAAAGCGGGCCATGTTAAGGGCGGTTTTTTCCTGTTTGGTCACTGATGCCTCCGTGTAAGGGGGATTT
CTGTTCATGGGGGTAATGATACCGATGAAACGAGAGAGGATGCTCACGATACGGGTTACTGATGATGAAC
ATGCCCGGTTACTGGAACGTTGTGAGGGTAAACAACTGGCGGTATGGATGCGGCGGGACCAGAGAAAAAT
CACTCAGGGTCAATGCCAGCGCTTCGTTAATACAGATGTAGGTGTTCCACAGGGTAGCCAGCAGCATCCT
GCGATGCAGATCCGGAACATAATGGTGCAGGGCGCTGACTTCCGCGTTTCCAGACTTTACGAAACACGGA
AACCGAAGACCATTCATGTTGTTGCTCAGGTCGCAGACGTTTTGCAGCAGCAGTCGCTTCACGTTCGCTC
GCGTATCGGTGATTCATTCTGCTAACCAGTAAGGCAACCCCGCCAGCCTAGCCGGGTCCTCAACGACAGG
AGCACGATCATGCGCACCCGTGGGGCCGCCATGCCGGCGATAATGGCCTGCTTCTCGCCGAAACGTTTGG
TGGCGGGACCAGTGACGAAGGCTTGAGCGAGGGCGTGCAAGATTCCGAATACCGCAAGCGACAGGCCGAT
CATCGTCGCGCTCCAGCGAAAGCGGTCCTCGCCGAAAATGACCCAGAGCGCTGCCGGCACCTGTCCTACG
AGTTGCATGATAAAGAAGACAGTCATAAGTGCGGCGACGATAGTCATGTCCCGCGCCCACCGGAAGGAGC
TGACTGGGTTGAAGGCTCTCAAGGGCATCGGTCGAGATCCCGGTGCCTAATGAGTGAGCTAACTTACATT
AATTGCGTTGCGCTCACTGCCCGCTTTCCAGTCGGGAAACCTGTCGTGCCAGCTGCATTAATGAATCGGC
CAACGCGCGGGGA
Features (pLannotate 1.2.2; 19 found; start..end, strand, type, name):
   1014..1091    -  promoter       lacI promoter: lacI
   1099..1378    -  CDS            TcR (fragment): tetracycline efflux protein; tet; confers resistance to tetracycline
   1400..1418    +  promoter       T7 promoter: promoter for bacteriophage T7 RNA polymerase
   1419..1443    +  protein_bind   lac operator: The lac repressor binds to the lac operator to inhibit transcription in E. coli. This inhibition can be relieved by adding lactose or isopropyl-β-D-thiogalactopyranoside (IPTG). lac repressor encoded by lacI
   1458..1480    +  RBS            RBS: efficient ribosome binding site from bacteriophage T7 gene 10 (Olins and Rangwala, 1989)
   1530..2555    +  CDS            POLN_CHIKS (fragment): Experimental evidence at protein level: Swiss-Prot protein existence level 1. [RNA-directed RNA polymerase nsP4]: RNA dependent RNA polymerase (By similarity). Replicates genomic and antigenomic RNA by recognizing replications specific signals. The early replication complex formed by the polyprotein P123 and nsP4 synthesizes minus- strand RNAs (By similarity). The late replication complex composed of fully processed nsP1-nsP4 is responsible for the production of genomic and subgenomic plus-strand RNAs (By similarity). From Chikungunya virus (strain S27-African prototype) (CHIKV).
   2668..2685    +  CDS            9xHis (fragment): 9xHis affinity tag
   2695..2744    +  CDS            SET1 (fragment): solubility-enhancement tag derived from T7 phage gene 10B
   2752..2799    +  terminator     T7 terminator: transcription terminator for bacteriophage T7 RNA polymerase
   2836..3264    +  rep_origin     f1 ori (sequence partly withheld): f1 bacteriophage origin of replication; arrow indicates direction of (+) strand synthesis
   3317..3374    +  promoter       AmpR promoter (fragment): bla
   3383..4198    -  CDS            KanR: aminoglycoside phosphotransferase; aph(3')-Ia; confers resistance to kanamycin in bacteria or G418 (Geneticin®) in eukaryotes
   4320..4908    +  rep_origin     ori: high-copy-number ColE1/pMB1/pBR322/pUC origin of replication
   5094..5233    -  misc_feature   bom: basis of mobility region from pBR322
   5335..5526    -  CDS            rop: Rop protein, which maintains plasmids at low copy number; rop
   5543..5923    +  CDS            YPB1_ECOLX: Protein predicted: Swiss-Prot protein existence level 4. From Escherichia coli.
   5995..6286    -  CDS            TcR (fragment): tetracycline efflux protein; tet; confers resistance to tetracycline
   6301..6322    -  protein_bind   CAP binding site: CAP binding activates transcription in the presence of cAMP. E. coli catabolite activator protein
   6335..1013    -  CDS            lacI (across the origin): lac repressor; lacI; The lac repressor binds to the lac operator to inhibit transcription in E. coli. This inhibition can be relieved by adding lactose or isopropyl-β-D-thiogalactopyranoside (IPTG).
