[The description below was written by a language model from this plasmid's Addgene catalogue record and pLannotate feature annotations shown in this document.]
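Description:
CHICKV_KY575571.1_NSP2_Pro_NHis_CAvi is a bacterial expression plasmid built on the pNIC-Bio3 backbone, a pET-style vector for producing recombinant protein in E. coli for structural studies. It is selected with kanamycin through an aminoglycoside phosphotransferase (KanR) gene and replicates from a ColE1/pMB1-family origin. The neighbouring rop gene and bom region are consistent with the low copy number recorded in the catalogue. An f1 origin is also present, and short tetracycline-resistance fragments appear to be non-functional backbone remnants.

The insert encodes part of chikungunya virus nonstructural protein 2. The construct name suggests it is the protease region, and the record cautions that the full coding region may not be included. The annotation tool matched this roughly 1 kb segment to the viral nonstructural polyprotein, but the functional text it attached concerns nsP4 rather than nsP2, so that text should not be taken as describing the insert. Expression is driven by a T7 promoter with an adjacent lac operator and the T7 gene 10 ribosome binding site, and it ends at a T7 terminator. The plasmid-borne lacI gene supplies the repressor, so transcription is IPTG-inducible in hosts that provide T7 RNA polymerase.

According to the catalogue, the protein carries an N-terminal hexahistidine tag for metal-affinity purification. It also carries a C-terminal Avi-type biotin acceptor peptide, which allows site-specific enzymatic biotinylation for immobilisation or binding assays. Neither tag is annotated explicitly in the feature table. The His and SET1 fragments annotated downstream of the insert lie beyond the listed C-terminal tag and are probably untranslated vector remnants, although the record does not confirm this.
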