Addgene plasmid #234394: CHICKV_KY575571.1_NSP2_Pro_NHis_CAvi
Purpose: Bacterial expression for structure determination. May not contain entire coding region of gene.
Depositing lab: Cheryl Arrowsmith. Depositing organization: University of Toronto.
Backbone
  Vector backbone: pNIC-Bio3
  Vector type: Bacterial Expression
  Selectable markers: Low Copy
Growth in bacteria
  Bacterial resistance: Kanamycin, 50 μg/mL
  Growth temperature: 37°C
  Growth strain: DH5alpha
  Copy number: Low Copy
Gene/Insert
  Gene/Insert name: Nsp2_CHICKV
  Species: chikungunya virus
  Promoter: T7
  Tag / fusion protein: MHHHHHHSSGVDLG (N terminal on insert); SSKGGYGLNDIFEAQKIEWHE (C terminal on insert)
  Cloning method: Unknown
  Sequencing primers: 5′ T7; 3′ T7-term
Terms and licenses: Academic/Nonprofit Terms; Industry Terms: Not Available to Industry
How to cite: CHICKV_KY575571.1_NSP2_Pro_NHis_CAvi was a gift from Cheryl Arrowsmith (Addgene plasmid # 234394 ; http://n2t.net/addgene:234394 ; RRID:Addgene_234394)
